>Addgene plasmid #120704 | Smp_019000-Cd4-bio-His | addgene full sequence | sequence record 234768 | Addgene NGS Result
GTGATGCGGTTTTGGCAGTACACCAATGGGCGTGGATAGCGGTTTGACTCACGGGGATTTCCAAGTCTCC
ACCCCATTGACGTCAATGGGAGTTTGTTTTGGCACCAAAATCAACGGGACTTTCCAAAATGTCGTAATAA
CCCCGCCCCGTTGACGCAAATGGGCGGTAGGCGTGTACGGTGGGAGGTCTATATAAGCAGAGCTCGTTTA
GTGAACCGTCAGATCCTCACTCTCTTCCGCATCGCTGTCTGCGAGGGCCAGCTGTTGGGCTCGCGGTTGA
GGACAAACTCTTCGCGGTCTTTCCAGTACTCTTGGATCGGAAACCCGTCGGCCTCCGAACGGTACTCCGC
CACCGAGGGACCTGAGCGAGTCCGCATCGACCGGATCGGAAAACCTCTCGAGAAAGGCGTCTAACCAGTC
ACAGTCGCAAGGTAGGCTGAGCACCGTGGCGGGCGGCAGCGGGTGGCGGTCGGGGTTGTTTCTGGCGGAG
GTGCTGCTGATGATGTAATTAAAGTAGGCGGTCTTGAGACGGCGGATGGTCGAGGTGAGGTGTGGCAGGC
TTGAGATCCAGCTGTTGGGGTGAGTACTCCCTCTCAAAAGCGGGCATTACTTCTGCGCTAAGATTGTCAG
TTTCCAAAAACGAGGAGGATTTGATATTCACCTGGCCCGATCTGGCCATACACTTGAGTGACAATGACAT
CCACTTTGCCTTTCTCTCCACAGGTGTCCACTCCCAGGTCCAAGTTTGCCACCATGGAGTTTCAGACCCA
GGTACTCATGTCCCTGCTGCTCTGCATGTCTGGTGCGGCCGCCGATGCTGGAATCAAAGCTGGACTGGGA
GTGGGCGACGGCGCTGGCATTAAGGCAGGCCTGGGGCTGGGCGTGGGAGCTGGCGTGAAAGGCGGCCTGG
GAGTGGGAGTGGGCGCAGGCGTGAAAGCAGGACTGGGCGTGGGCGTGGGGGCAGGCGTGAAGGCTGGACT
GGGAGTGGGAGTGGGAGCCGGAATCAAAGCAGGCCTGGGCCTGGGAGATGGCGCCGGAATCAAGGCCGGA
CTGGGCGTGGGGGGAGGCGCCAGAATCAAGGCAGGGCTGGGAGTGGGAAGAGGGGCCAGAATCGGCAACG
GCAGCATCATCGGCAGAGGCGGCTACCGGAACCTGAGAAACCTGCTGATCGCCAAGGGCCTGGGCAGGCT
GGCCAGAGGAACAACCTCTGCCAAGATCGGCGGAGGCACAATCGGCGGCGAGATTTCTGGCGGAGGCGCT
GGCGAGAGCAGCCGGACAGTGAAGAGAGAAGTGATCCGGGACCCCGTGCAGGAAGATAGCGAGGAAACCG
TGCAGCTGAAGAAAACCCGCGAGATCCGCGAGGTGCCCGTGGAAGATGAGAGCAGCACCAAGACCAGAAA
GACCATCAACAAGCGGACCATCATCGACGACGAGTCCGATGGCGCGCCGTCGACCTCCATCACGGCCTAT
AAGAGTGAGGGGGAGTCAGCGGAGTTCTCCTTCCCACTCAACCTTGGAGAGGAAAGCCTGCAGGGAGAGT
TGAGATGGAAGGCAGAGAAGGCTCCTTCTTCCCAGTCCTGGATCACCTTCTCCCTAAAGAACCAAAAGGT
GTCTGTGCAGAAGTCTACTAGCAACCCCAAGTTCCAGCTGTCCGAAACGCTCCCACTCACCCTTCAGATA
CCCCAGGTCTCCCTTCAGTTTGCTGGTTCTGGCAACCTGACCCTGACTCTGGACAGAGGGATACTGTATC
AGGAAGTGAACCTGGTGGTGATGAAAGTGACTCAGCCCGACAGCAACACTTTGACCTGTGAGGTGATGGG
ACCCACCTCACCCAAGATGAGACTGATCTTGAAGCAGGAGAATCAGGAGGCCAGGGTCTCCAGGCAGGAG
AAAGTGATTCAAGTGCAGGCCCCTGAAGCAGGGGTGTGGCAATGTCTACTGAGTGAAGGTGAAGAGGTCA
AGATGGACTCCAAGATCCAGGTTTTATCCAAAGGGTTGAATTCCGGCAGCCTGCACCACATCCTGGACGC
CCAGAAGATGCTGTGGAACCACAGGGACAGGAACCTGCCTCCTCTGGCCCCTCTGGGCCCCCACCACCAT
CACCACCATTGAGTCTAGACACGTGATTAATTAAGGATCCCCCGACCTCGACCTCTGGCTAATAAAGGAA
ATTTATTTTCATTGCAATAGTGTGTTGGAATTTTTTGTGTCTCTCACTCGGAAGGACATATGGGAGGGCA
AATCATTTGGTCGAGATCCCTCGGAGATCTCTAGCTAGAGGATCGATCCCCGCCCCGGACGAACTAAACC
TGACTACGACATCTCTGCCCCTTCTTCGCGGGGCAGTGCATGTAATCCCTTCAGTTGGTTGGTACAACTT
GCCAACTGGGCCCTGTTCCACATGTGACACGGGGGGGGACCAAACACAAAGGGGTTCTCTGACTGTAGTT
GACATCCTTATAAATGGATGTGCACATTTGCCAACACTGAGTGGCTTTCATCCTGGAGCAGACTTTGCAG
TCTGTGGACTGCAACACAACATTGCCTTTATGTGTAACTCTTGGCTGAAGCTCTTACACCAATGCTGGGG
GACATGTACCTCCCAGGGGCCCAGGAAGACTACGGGAGGCTACACCAACGTCAATCAGAGGGGCCTGTGT
AGCTACCGATAAGCGGACCCTCAAGAGGGCATTAGCAATAGTGTTTATAAGGCCCCCTTGTTAACCCTAA
ACGGGTAGCATATGCTTCCCGGGTAGTAGTATATACTATCCAGACTAACCCTAATTCAATAGCATATGTT
ACCCAACGGGAAGCATATGCTATCGAATTAGGGTTAGTAAAAGGGTCCTAAGGAACAGCGATATCTCCCA
CCCCATGAGCTGTCACGGTTTTATTTACATGGGGTCAGGATTCCACGAGGGTAGTGAACCATTTTAGTCA
CAAGGGCAGTGGCTGAAGATCAAGGAGCGGGCAGTGAACTCTCCTGAATCTTCGCCTGCTTCTTCATTCT
CCTTCGTTTAGCTAATAGAATAACTGCTGAGTTGTGAACAGTAAGGTGTATGTGAGGTGCTCGAAAACAA
GGTTTCAGGTGACGCCCCCAGAATAAAATTTGGACGGGGGGTTCAGTGGTGGCATTGTGCTATGACACCA
ATATAACCCTCACAAACCCCTTGGGCAATAAATACTAGTGTAGGAATGAAACATTCTGAATATCTTTAAC
AATAGAAATCCATGGGGTGGGGACAAGCCGTAAAGACTGGATGTCCATCTCACACGAATTTATGGCTATG
GGCAACACATAATCCTAGTGCAATATGATACTGGGGTTATTAAGATGTGTCCCAGGCAGGGACCAAGACA
GGTGAACCATGTTGTTACACTCTATTTGTAACAAGGGGAAAGAGAGTGGACGCCGACAGCAGCGGACTCC
ACTGGTTGTCTCTAACACCCCCGAAAATTAAACGGGGCTCCACGCCAATGGGGCCCATAAACAAAGACAA
GTGGCCACTCTTTTTTTTGAAATTGTGGAGTGGGGGCACGCGTCAGCCCCCACACGCCGCCCTGCGGTTT
TGGACTGTAAAATAAGGGTGTAATAACTTGGCTGATTGTAACCCCGCTAACCACTGCGGTCAAACCACTT
GCCCACAAAACCACTAATGGCACCCCGGGGAATACCTGCATAAGTAGGTGGGCGGGCCAAGATAGGGGCG
CGATTGCTGCGATCTGGAGGACAAATTACACACACTTGCGCCTGAGCGCCAAGCACAGGGTTGTTGGTCC
TCATATTCACGAGGTCGCTGAGAGCACGGTGGGCTAATGTTGCCATGGGTAGCATATACTACCCAAATAT
CTGGATAGCATATGCTATCCTAATCTATATCTGGGTAGCATAGGCTATCCTAATCTATATCTGGGTAGCA
TATGCTATCCTAATCTATATCTGGGTAGTATATGCTATCCTAATTTATATCTGGGTAGCATAGGCTATCC
TAATCTATATCTGGGTAGCATATGCTATCCTAATCTATATCTGGGTAGTATATGCTATCCTAATCTGTAT
CCGGGTAGCATATGCTATCCTAATAGAGATTAGGGTAGTATATGCTATCCTAATTTATATCTGGGTAGCA
TATACTACCCAAATATCTGGATAGCATATGCTATCCTAATCTATATCTGGGTAGCATATGCTATCCTAAT
CTATATCTGGGTAGCATAGGCTATCCTAATCTATATCTGGGTAGCATATGCTATCCTAATCTATATCTGG
GTAGTATATGCTATCCTAATTTATATCTGGGTAGCATAGGCTATCCTAATCTATATCTGGGTAGCATATG
CTATCCTAATCTATATCTGGGTAGTATATGCTATCCTAATCTGTATCCGGGTAGCATATGCTATCCTCAT
GATAAGCTGTCAAACATGAGAATTTTCTTGAAGACGAAAGGGCCTCGTGATACGCCTATTTTTATAGGTT
AATGTCATGATAATAATGGTTTCTTAGACGTCAGGTGGCACTTTTCGGGGAAATGTGCGCGGAACCCCTA
TTTGTTTATTTTTCTAAATACATTCAAATATGTATCCGCTCATGAGACAATAACCCTGATAAATGCTTCA
ATAATATTGAAAAAGGAAGAGTATGAGTATTCAACATTTCCGTGTCGCCCTTATTCCCTTTTTTGCGGCA
TTTTGCCTTCCTGTTTTTGCTCACCCAGAAACGCTGGTGAAAGTAAAAGATGCTGAAGATCAGTTGGGTG
CACGAGTGGGTTACATCGAACTGGATCTCAACAGCGGTAAGATCCTTGAGAGTTTTCGCCCCGAAGAACG
TTTTCCAATGATGAGCACTTTTAAAGTTCTGCTATGTGGCGCGGTATTATCCCGTGTTGACGCCGGGCAA
GAGCAACTCGGTCGCCGCATACACTATTCTCAGAATGACTTGGTTGAGTACTCACCAGTCACAGAAAAGC
ATCTTACGGATGGCATGACAGTAAGAGAATTATGCAGTGCTGCCATAACCATGAGTGATAACACTGCGGC
CAACTTACTTCTGACAACGATCGGAGGACCGAAGGAGCTAACCGCTTTTTTGCACAACATGGGGGATCAT
GTAACTCGCCTTGATCGTTGGGAACCGGAGCTGAATGAAGCCATACCAAACGACGAGCGTGACACCACGA
TGCCTGCAGCAATGGCAACAACGTTGCGCAAACTATTAACTGGCGAACTACTTACTCTAGCTTCCCGGCA
ACAATTAATAGACTGGATGGAGGCGGATAAAGTTGCAGGACCACTTCTGCGCTCGGCCCTTCCGGCTGGC
TGGTTTATTGCTGATAAATCTGGAGCCGGTGAGCGTGGGTCTCGCGGTATCATTGCAGCACTGGGGCCAG
ATGGTAAGCCCTCCCGTATCGTAGTTATCTACACGACGGGGAGTCAGGCAACTATGGATGAACGAAATAG
ACAGATCGCTGAGATAGGTGCCTCACTGATTAAGCATTGGTAACTGTCAGACCAAGTTTACTCATATATA
CTTTAGATTGATTTAAAACTTCATTTTTAATTTAAAAGGATCTAGGTGAAGATCCTTTTTGATAATCTCA
TGACCAAAATCCCTTAACGTGAGTTTTCGTTCCACTGAGCGTCAGACCCCGTAGAAAAGATCAAAGGATC
TTCTTGAGATCCTTTTTTTCTGCGCGTAATCTGCTGCTTGCAAACAAAAAAACCACCGCTACCAGCGGTG
GTTTGTTTGCCGGATCAAGAGCTACCAACTCTTTTTCCGAAGGTAACTGGCTTCAGCAGAGCGCAGATAC
CAAATACTGTTCTTCTAGTGTAGCCGTAGTTAGGCCACCACTTCAAGAACTCTGTAGCACCGCCTACATA
CCTCGCTCTGCTAATCCTGTTACCAGTGGCTGCTGCCAGTGGCGATAAGTCGTGTCTTACCGGGTTGGAC
TCAAGACGATAGTTACCGGATAAGGCGCAGCGGTCGGGCTGAACGGGGGGTTCGTGCACACAGCCCAGCT
TGGAGCGAACGACCTACACCGAACTGAGATACCTACAGCGTGAGCTATGAGAAAGCGCCACGCTTCCCGA
AGGGAGAAAGGCGGACAGGTATCCGGTAAGCGGCAGGGTCGGAACAGGAGAGCGCACGAGGGAGCTTCCA
GGGGGAAACGCCTGGTATCTTTATAGTCCTGTCGGGTTTCGCCACCTCTGACTTGAGCGTCGATTTTTGT
GATGCTCGTCAGGGGGGCGGAGCCTATGGAAAAACGCCAGCAACGCGGCCTTTTTACGGTTCCTGGCCTT
TTGCTGGCCTTTTGCTCACATGTTCTTTCCTGCGTTATCCCCTGATTCTGTGGATAACCGTATTACCGCC
TTTGAGTGAGCTGATACCGCTCGCCGCAGCCGAACGACCGAGCGCAGCGAGTCAGTGAGCGAGGAAGCGG
AAGAGCGCCCAATACGCAAACCGCCTCTCCCCGCGCGTTGGCCGATTCATTAATGCAGCTGGCACGACAG
GTTTCCCGACTGGAAAGCGGGCAGTGAGCGCAACGCAATTAATGTGAGTTAGCTCACTCATTAGGCACCC
CAGGCTTTACACTTTATGCTTCCGGCTCGTATGTTGTGTGGAATTGTGAGCGGATAACAATTTCACACAG
GAAACAGCTATGACCATGATTACGCCAAGCTCTAGCTAGAGGTCGACCAATTCTCATGTTTGACAGCTTA
TCATCGCAGATCCGGGCAACGTTGTTGCCATTGCTGCAGGCGCAGAACTGGTAGGTATGGAAGATCTATA
CATTGAATCAATATTGGCAATTAGCCATATTAGTCATTGGTTATATAGCATAAATCAATATTGGCTATTG
GCCATTGCATACGTTGTATCTATATCATAATATGTACATTTATATTGGCTCATGTCCAATATGACCGCCA
TGTTGACATTGATTATTGACTAGTTATTAATAGTAATCAATTACGGGGTCATTAGTTCATAGCCCATATA
TGGAGTTCCGCGTTACATAACTTACGGTAAATGGCCCGCCTGGCTGACCGCCCAACGACCCCCGCCCATT
GACGTCAATAATGACGTATGTTCCCATAGTAACGCCAATAGGGACTTTCCATTGACGTCAATGGGTGGAG
TATTTACGGTAAACTGCCCACTTGGCAGTACATCAAGTGTATCATATGCCAAGTCCGCCCCCTATTGACG
TCAATGACGGTAAATGGCCCGCCTGGCATTATGCCCAGTACATGACCTTACGGGACTTTCCTACTTGGCA
GTACATCTACGTATTAGTCATCGCTATTACCATG
Features (pLannotate 1.2.2; 18 found; start..end, strand, type, name):
      2..201     +  promoter       CMV promoter: human cytomegalovirus (CMV) immediate early promoter
    269..307     +  misc_feature   Ad SA (fragment): adenovirus major late transcript splice acceptor (Friedrich and Soriano, 1991)
    340..549     -  CDS            PTP (fragment): TERM_ADE02 - Experimental evidence at protein level: Swiss-Prot protein existence level 1. Protein covalently bound to the viral DNA that acts as a primer for viral genomic replication by DNA strand displacement. Assembles on the viral origin of replication in an initiation complex with viral polymerase, DBP, host NFIA and host POU2F1/OCT1. During initiation, the polymerase covalently couples the first dCTP with Ser- 580 of pTP. The terminal protein stimulates the template activity over 20 fold compared to protein-free templates. Neo-synthesized viral genomes are linked to two preterminal prot
    580..669     +  intron         chimeric intron (fragment): chimera between introns from adenovirus and immunoglobulin heavy chain genes
    688..734     +  CDS            IgH signal sequence (fragment): signal sequence from the mouse immunoglobulin heavy chain variable region
   1441..2001    +  CDS            Cd4 (fragment): CD4_RAT - Experimental evidence at protein level: Swiss-Prot protein existence level 1. Integral membrane glycoprotein that plays an essential role in the immune response and serves multiple functions in responses against both external and internal offenses. In T-cells, functions primarily as a coreceptor for MHC class II molecule:peptide complex. The antigens presented by class II peptides are derived from extracellular proteins while class I peptides are derived from cytosolic proteins. Interacts simultaneously with the T-cell receptor (TCR) and the MHC class II presented by antigen presenti
   2161..2216    +  polyA_signal   β-globin poly(A) signal: rabbit β-globin polyadenylation signal (Gil and Proudfoot, 1987)
   2730..4411    -  rep_origin     oriP (fragment): Epstein-Barr virus oriP replication origin (Yates et al., 2000)
   4538..4642    +  promoter       AmpR promoter: bla
   4643..5503    +  CDS            AmpR: β-lactamase; bla; confers resistance to ampicillin, carbenicillin, and related antibiotics
   5674..6262    +  rep_origin     ori: high-copy-number ColE1/pMB1/pBR322/pUC origin of replication
   6445..6537    +  CDS            lacI (fragment): lac repressor; lacI; The lac repressor binds to the lac operator to inhibit transcription in E. coli. This inhibition can be relieved by adding lactose or isopropyl-β-D-thiogalactopyranoside (IPTG).
   6550..6571    +  protein_bind   CAP binding site: CAP binding activates transcription in the presence of cAMP. E. coli catabolite activator protein
   6586..6616    +  promoter       lac promoter: promoter for the E. coli lac operon
   6624..6640    +  protein_bind   lac operator: The lac repressor binds to the lac operator to inhibit transcription in E. coli. This inhibition can be relieved by adding lactose or isopropyl-β-D-thiogalactopyranoside (IPTG). lac repressor encoded by lacI
   6710..6726    +  promoter       tet promoter (fragment): E. coli promoter for tetracycline efflux protein gene
   6736..6761    -  CDS            bla(M) (fragment): β-lactamase lacking the signal sequence; bla(M); allows cytosolic expression of β-lactamase
   6935..7314    +  enhancer       CMV enhancer: human cytomegalovirus immediate early enhancer
