[The description below was written by a language model from this plasmid's Addgene catalogue record and pLannotate feature annotations shown in this document.]
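Description:
Smp_019000-Cd4-bio-His is a mammalian expression plasmid built on the pTT3 backbone and designed to produce a recombinant, secreted form of the Schistosoma mansoni protein Smp_019000. In bacteria it is maintained through a high-copy ColE1/pUC-type origin and selected with ampicillin via the β-lactamase gene. The backbone also carries a fragment of the Epstein-Barr virus oriP, an element that supports episomal retention in cells supplying EBNA1, consistent with the use of pTT-series vectors for transient protein production. Short lac regulatory elements and small lacI, tet promoter and bla fragments in the annotation appear to be cloning-vector remnants rather than functional parts.

The expression cassette is driven by the CMV enhancer and immediate-early promoter, which span the numbering origin of the circular 7,314 nt sequence. They are followed by adenovirus-derived leader and splice sequences and a chimeric intron fragment, which generally improve transcript processing and yield; the reverse-strand adenoviral terminal protein hit most likely reflects this leader region and not an expressed gene. A fragment annotated as a mouse immunoglobulin heavy chain signal sequence lies at the start of the coding region and would direct the product into the secretory pathway. The 628 bp Smp_019000 insert, cloned between retained NotI and AscI sites, falls in the unannotated gap upstream of the rat Cd4 fragment. That fragment corresponds to Cd4 domains 3 and 4, which the record says is followed by a biotinylation tag and a 6xHis tag, neither separately annotated. A rabbit β-globin polyadenylation signal ends the transcript. These C-terminal tags allow purification and oriented capture of the protein. The associated library of parasite cell-surface and secreted proteins was used to look for early serological markers of infection.
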