Addgene plasmid #120704: Smp_019000-Cd4-bio-His
Purpose: Expression of recombinant S. mansoni protein
Depositing lab: Gavin Wright. Depositing organization: Wellcome Sanger Institute. Publication: A library of cell-surface and secreted proteins from Schistosoma mansoni identifies early serological markers of infection. Cécile Crosnier, Anna V. Protasio, Gabriel Rinaldi, Shona Wilson, Matthew Berriman, Gavin J. Wright. bioRXiv 10.1101/593616.
Backbone
  Vector backbone: pTT3
  Backbone manufacturer: Yves Durocher, NRC
  Backbone size w/o insert (bp): 6686
  Vector type: Mammalian Expression
Growth in bacteria
  Bacterial resistance: Ampicillin, 100 μg/mL
  Growth temperature: 37°C
  Growth strain: DH5alpha
  Copy number: High Copy
Gene/Insert
  Gene/Insert name: Smp_019000
  Species: Schistosoma mansoni
  Insert size (bp): 628
  Entrez Gene: Smp_019000.1 (a.k.a. Smp_019000.1)
  Promoter: CMV
  Tag / fusion protein: ratCd4(d3+4)-bio-6His (C terminal on backbone)
  Cloning method: Restriction Enzyme; 5′ cloning site NotI (not destroyed); 3′ cloning site AscI (not destroyed)
Terms and licenses: Academic/Nonprofit Terms; Industry Terms: Not Available to Industry
How to cite: Smp_019000-Cd4-bio-His was a gift from Gavin Wright (Addgene plasmid # 120704 ; http://n2t.net/addgene:120704 ; RRID:Addgene_120704)
